>Addgene plasmid #55156 | mCherry-Vimentin-7 | depositor partial sequence | sequence record 85523 | insert sequence
ACGTCAGATCCGCTAGCGCTACCGGACTCAGATCTCGAGCTCAAGCTTCGAATTCCCATGTCCACCAGGT
CCGTGTCCTCGTCCTCCTACCGCAGGATGTTCGGCGGCCCGGGCACCGCGAGCCGGCCGAGCTCCAGCCG
GAGCTACGTGACTACGTCCACCCGCACCTACAGCCTGGGCAGCGCGCTGCGCCCCAGCACCAGCCGCAGC
CTCTACGCCTCGTCCCCGGGCGGCGTGTATGCCACGCGCTCCTCTGCCGTGCGCCTGCGGAGCAGCGTGC
CCGGGGTGCGGCTCCTGCAGGACTCGGTGGACTTCTCGCTGGCCGACGCCATCAACACCGAGTTCAAGAA
CACCCGCACCAACGAGAAGGTGGAGCTGCAGGAGCTGAATGACCGCTTCGCCAACTACATCGACAAGGTG
CGCTTCCTGGAGCAGCAGAATAAGATCCTGCTGGCCGAGCTCGAGCAGCTCAAGGGCCAAGGCAAGTCGC
GCCTGGGGGACCTCTACGAGGAGGAGATGCGGGAGCTGCGCCGGCAGGTGGACCAGCTAACCAACGACAA
AGCCCGCGTCGAGGTGGAGCGCGACAACCTGGCCGAGGACATCATGCGCCTCCGGGAGAAATTGCAGGAG
GAGATGCTTCAGAGAGAGGAAGCCGAAAACACCCTGCAATCTTTCAGACAGGATGTTGACAATGCGTCTC
TGGCACGTCTTGACCTTGAACGCAAAGTGGAATCTTTGCAAGAAGAGATTGCCTTTTTGAAGAAACTCCA
CGAAGAGGAAATCCAGGAGCTGCAGGCTCAGATTCAGGAACAGCATGTCCAAATCGATGTGGATGTTTCC
AAGCCTGACCTCACGGCTGCCCTGCGTGACGTACGTCAGCAATATGAAAGTGTGGCTGCCAAGAACCTGC
AGGAGGCAGAAGAATGGTACAAATCCAAGTTTGCTGACCTCTCTGAGGCTGCCAACCGGAACAATGACGC
CCTGCGCCAGGCAAAGCAGGAGTCCACTGAGTACCGGAGACAGGTGCAGTCCCTCACCTGTGAAGTGGAT
GCCCTTAAAGGAACCAATGAGTCCCTGGAACGCCAGATGCGTGAAATGGAAGAGAACTTTGCCGTTGAAG
CTGCTAACTACCAAGACACTATTGGCCGCCTGCAGGATGAGATTCAGAATATGAAGGAGGAAATGGCTCG
TCACCTTCGTGAATACCAAGACCTGCTCAATGTTAAGATGGCCCTTGACATTGAGATTGCCACCTACAGG
AAGCTGCTGGAAGGCGAGGAGAGCAGGATTTCTCTGCCTCTTCCAAACTTTTCCTCCCTGAACCTGAGGG
AAACTAATCTGGATTCACTCCCTCTGGTTGATACCCACTCAAAAAGGACACTTCTGATTAAGACGGTTGA
AACTAGAGATGGACAGGTTATCAACGAAACTTCTCAGCATCACGATGACCTTGAAGGGGATCCACCGGTC
GCCACCATGGTGAGCAAGGGCGAGGAGGATAACATGGCCATCATCAAGGAGTTCATGCGCTTCAAGGTGC
ACATGGAGGGCTCCGTGAACGGCCACGAGTTCGAGATCGAGGGCGAGGGCGAGGGCCGCCCCTACGAGGG
CACCCAGACCGCCAAGCTGAAGGTGACCAAGGGTGGCCCCCTGCCCTTCGCCTGGGACATCCTGTCCCCT
CAGTTCATGTACGGCTCCAAGGCCTACGTGAAGCACCCCGCCGACATCCCCGACTACTTGAAGCTGTCCT
TCCCCGAGGGCTTCAAGTGGGAGCGCGTGATGAACTTCGAGGACGGCGGCGTGGTGACCGTGACCCAGGA
CTCCTCCCTGCAGGACGGCGAGTTCATCTACAAGGTGAAGCTGCGCGGCACCAACTTCCCCTCCGACGGC
CCCGTAATGCAGAAGAAGACCATGGGCTGGGAGGCCTCCTCCGAGCGGATGTACCCCGAGGACGGCGCCC
TGAAGGGCGAGATCAAGCAGAGGCTGAAGCTGAAGGACGGCGGCCACTACGACGCTGAGGTCAAGACCAC
CTACAAGGCCAAGAAGCCCGTGCAGCTGCCCGGCGCCTACAACGTCAACATCAAGTTGGACATCACCTCC
CACAACGAGGACTACACCATCGTGGAACAGTACGAACGCGCCGAGGGCCGCCACTCCACCGGCGGCATGG
ACGAGCTGTACAAGTAAAGCGGCCGCGACTCTAGATCATAATCAGCCATACCACATTGAGA
