>Addgene plasmid #55156 | mCherry-Vimentin-7 | addgene partial sequence | sequence record 100887 | mCherry-R 5'-TTGGTCACCTTCAGCTTGG-3'
CCTCGATCTCGAACTCGTGGCCGTTCACGGAGCCCTCCATGTGCACCTTGAAGCGCATGAACTCCTTGAT
GATGGCCATGTTATCCTCCTCGCCCTTGCTCACCATGGTGGCGACCGGTGGATCCCCTTCAAGGTCATCG
TGATGCTGAGAAGTTTCGTTGATAACCTGTCCATCTCTAGTTTCAACCGTCTTAATCAGAAGTGTCCTTT
TTGAGTGGGTATCAACCAGAGGGAGTGAATCCAGATTAGTTTCCCTCAGGTTCAGGGAGGAAAAGTTTGG
AAGAGGCAGAGAAATCCTGCTCTCCTCGCCTTCCAGCAGCTTCCTGTAGGTGGCAATCTCAATGTCAAGG
GCCATCTTAACATTGAGCAGGTCTTGGTATTCACGAAGGTGACGAGCCATTTCCTCCTTCATATTCTGAA
TCTCATCCTGCAGGCGGCCAATAGTGTCTTGGTAGTTAGCAGCTTCAACGGCAAAGTTCTCTTCCATTTC
ACGCATCTGGCGTTCCAGGGACTCATTGGTTCCTTTAAGGGCATCCACTTCACAGGTGAGGGACTGCACC
TGTCTCCGGTACTCAGTGGACTCCTGCTTTGCCTGGCGCAGGGCGTCATTGTTCCGGTTGGCAGCCTCAG
AGAGGTCAGCAAACTTGGATTTGTACCATTCTTCTGCCTCCTGCAGGTTCTTGGCAGCCACACTTTCATA
TTGCTGACGTACGTCACGCAGGGCAGCCGTGAGGTCAGGCTTGGAAACATCCACATCGATTTGGACATGC
TGTTCCTGAATCTGAGCCTGCAGCTCCTGGATT
