[The description below was written by a language model from this plasmid's Addgene catalogue record.]
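Description:
mCherry-Vimentin-7 is a mammalian expression plasmid that produces human vimentin (VIM) fused to the red fluorescent protein mCherry, intended as a live- or fixed-cell marker for intermediate filaments. It is built on an mCherry fusion backbone of about 4.75 kb (excluding the insert). The vimentin coding sequence is placed under the CMV promoter, which drives strong constitutive transcription in most mammalian cell lines. The record lists mCherry as a C-terminal tag supplied by the backbone, so vimentin sits upstream and the fluorophore follows it. The "7" in the name probably refers to the linker between the two parts, but the record does not explain it. One of the listed sequencing primers anneals in an SV40 polyadenylation region, which implies that this signal terminates the transcript. No feature table is provided, so other elements, including the origin of replication, cannot be confirmed. The cloning method is recorded as unknown.

The plasmid is maintained in E. coli as a high-copy plasmid under kanamycin selection. It also carries a neomycin resistance marker, which allows G418 selection of stably transfected mammalian cells. Once expressed, the fusion protein is expected to incorporate into the vimentin network and label the filaments with red fluorescence (excitation peak 587 nm, emission peak 610 nm). This makes the construct useful for imaging cytoskeletal organisation and dynamics, as a localisation reference, or in multicolour experiments alongside green or other spectrally distinct markers. It belongs to a broader collection of fluorescent protein fusions designed to illustrate subcellular targeting.
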