Addgene plasmid #55156: mCherry-Vimentin-7
Purpose: Localization: Intermediate Filaments, Excitation: 587, Emission: 610
Depositing lab: Michael Davidson. Depositing organization: Florida State University, Tallahassee. Publication: Advances in fluorescent protein technology. Shaner NC, Patterson GH, Davidson MW. J Cell Sci. 2007 Dec 15;120(Pt 24):4247-60 10.1242/jcs.005801 PubMed 18057027.
Backbone
  Vector backbone: mCherry
  Backbone size w/o insert (bp): 4750
  Vector type: Mammalian Expression
  Selectable markers: Neomycin (select with G418)
Growth in bacteria
  Bacterial resistance: Kanamycin, 50 μg/mL
  Growth temperature: 37°C
  Growth strain: DH5alpha
  Copy number: High Copy
Gene/Insert
  Gene/Insert name: Vimentin (alt name: NM_003380.3)
  Species: H. sapiens (human)
  Entrez Gene: VIM
  Promoter: CMV
  Tag / fusion protein: mCherry (C terminal on backbone)
  Cloning method: Unknown
  Sequencing primers: 5′ CMV-F; 3′ SV40pA-R
Terms and licenses: Academic/Nonprofit Terms; Industry Terms: Not Available to Industry
Depositor comments: . Excitation = 587; Emission = 610
How to cite: mCherry-Vimentin-7 was a gift from Michael Davidson (Addgene plasmid # 55156 ; http://n2t.net/addgene:55156 ; RRID:Addgene_55156)
